>Addgene plasmid #149585 | pBbdCas9G(-10TC)_arr2 | addgene full sequence | sequence record 311202 | Addgene NGS Result
TTTCTTACTTGATACTTTTCTATTTCATTAATCTTTCTTTCTTCTTTTATATTATTTTTATTATTTAAAC
ACTCCTTTAAATCTACACTCCCATTTTTAGTAAATCTATCTTTAAGGCCCCTTGAAACTCTATTTTGAAA
TCTTAAATCTTTTTTTTCTTGAAAGTATTTATAGATTTTTTGGTAACATTCTTTTTTTGAAAAATTAAGT
TGATAGTATATTTCGGTCCCCAAATTTACCCCTAAGTGTTTGTGATAATTAGTTGTGACTTTAAATTCTT
TTTCTAATTTGTAAAGGTAATTTTGCAGTGTTTTTAGTTTAACGGGTGTTTGACTATTTCTTTTAAGGTT
TTCATTAAAGTAATAGAGTATGTTTTTTTGTGTGTATTTCTTATATGTTTTATTTATGTACGCTAGTGTT
GAGATAAGGACTACTAATTTATACTGTAATTTATTGTAGCAAGTTGTGGTTTTACTGGTTTTGTTTATAT
TAGATAAGTTTTCCATTTATAGCTCCTTGAATACCGGATTTTTTATCTATAAAGTATATATATCACAATT
TTGATTTAAAAGTAAATTCTTTTTTTAAAAATACAAAAATTTTTTATAAATTATATAGACCATGATATTG
TATTAATACTAATTGATTTTAATTTAAGGTTGAACTAAAATAAACATAGTTTTGTAGAAAATAATTTTTC
ATTATTTTGCTACTTGATATTGGATCGTAAAAATATTAGGGCTTTACAAAGTTCTTTTAAAAGAGAATTT
AGTAAAGCCCTAAGTCTTTTAATAAAAAATTTTTTGTAAAAAAGTTGGCAAAAATAGTTTTTGCTATATA
TTTATATATAAGAAAAAATTCAATACTCAAGGAGATAAAAAATGGAAAACTTAAACAATAATCCACAAAA
AATTAATCAAATAAATAAGCAAACTAATTTTATTGGTTTTGAAAATTTTATAGAACTTGATAATCAAGTT
AATCAAACTAAAGAAAAAAGTAAATTAAGTAAGATAGGTAAGAAATTACCCGGAATAAGCAGTCAAGTCT
AGTGCGGCCGCATGGCTTGTTATGACTGTTTTTTTGGGGTACAGTCTATGCCTCGGGCATCCAAGCAGCA
AGCGCGTTACGCCGTGGGTCGATGTTTGATGTTATGGAGCAGCAACGATGTTACGCAGCAGGGCAGTCGC
CCTAAAACAAAGTTAAACATCATGAGGAGGTAACGTCATGGTAAAAGATTGGATTCCTATTTCTCATGAT
AATTATAAACAAGTACAAGGACCATTTTATCATGGAACTAAAGCTAATTTAGCAATTGGTGATTTACTAA
CTACAGGATTTATTTCTCATTTTGAAGATGGTCGAATTCTTAAACATATTTATTTTTCAGCTTTAATGGA
ACCAGCAGTTTGGGGAGCTGAACTTGCTATGTCACTATCTGGTCTTGAAGGTCGTGGTTATATATATATA
GTTGAACCAACAGGACCATTTGAAGATGATCCAAATCTTACAAATAAAAAATTTCCTGGTAATCCAACAC
AATCTTATAGAACTTGTGAACCTTTAAGAATTGTTGGTGTTGTTGAAGATTGGGAAGGACATCCTGTTGA
ATTAATAAGAGGAATGTTAGATTCATTAGAAGATTTAAAACGTCGTGGTTTACATGTTATTGAAGATTAA
CCTGGCGCGCCAAATAATGCCCGTGTCCCTGTTGAATAGGGACACGGTTTTTTAACAATTTTTTTATTCC
TAGGCCTTAGTGGCCGGTACCCGGGGATCCTTATTACTGGCCGCTTTCTAGCCTGGATACTTGTCTGGCT
AGTTGCATTAGAGAGTCAGCTAGAGCCCTAGGGCTAGCTGTTTGTGTATTCGGAGCCAGTGTAGTTTTTC
TTTTTACTAACGATACGGGTAATAATTGATTGCCTTTTACAGCCTGACCTTGAGACAATTGCAAAAGTCT
GTCCACAGAGGTTTGACCTAATAATCTAAAATCTTGTTTGATAGTAGTAAGTGGAGGTATGTAGCAACTA
GAATCTTCTGTATCATCATAACCCACAACTGAAATATCAGCCCCAACTCTAAGTCCACTTTCAGTAATAG
CTCGCATAGCTCCTAAAGCCATTTGATCATTAGCAACTAACATAGCAGTAGGGACAATGCCTTCATTTAA
CATTTGCATTGTTTGCTGAAATCCTGACATAGCAGACCAATCTCCTTCTCTTTCTGCTATTGGTTGTATT
TGATTTCTTGTTAAATACTTGTGCCATCCTGCTAATCTCAATCTGGCACTTACTGAACTTAAGGGACCTG
CAAGTAGTGCAATTTGTTGATGGCCTAATGCAACAAGGTGTTCAACTCCTAACCTTGTTCCATCTTCGTG
AGAAAAAATTATAGAGTTTATTGGGGTTTGGTCCGACACATCCAAAAACAATGCTGGAACATTAGTACAT
GCTGCTTCAACTGCAATCGCATCTTGGTCATCAAGAGGATAATTAATTATAAGTCCACTAACACGTTGAG
CTAATAAATTATGTACTGCTGCCTTACAAGCCTCTACACCTGATCTCTCAACCATTGATACAACAACGCT
TGCACCAAGTTGATCAGCTCTCGATTTAATTGCGGCTACAATTTGACTAGGCGCATGTAATGCAAGTGAT
GATGTGGCAACTCCAATTAAAAGTGATTGTTTCCCCGCAAGTTGCTGAGCAACGCGATTTGGTATATAAT
TCAACTCTGCCATAGCTGCTTCAACCTTCTCTCTTGTTTTTGCAGATACATGACTTGCTTGGTTCACAAC
TCTCGAAACCGTTTGGTAGCTAACCCCGGCATATTCAGCAACATCATACAAAGTAACAGGTTTCATGGAT
CATTCCTCCATGATAAAATTTAAATTTCTGACTTTGGCAAATCCTTTTGCCTGTTAAAAAGAATAGCACA
AAAATTAAAAAAAAAGAAACGCAAATAGCAATAGCATTAAAAATAATTATTATTATTTATTTCTTTGATT
AAAATCAAAAGCCTTTAATGTATTTTCTTGATCTTTCATGCGCTTAACGGTAAAATCCAAGGTATTAAGT
TCACCTTCCACTTTTCTCTCTCTATCTTCTCTAGAAAATCATAAAAAATTTATTTGCTTTGTGAGCGGAT
AACAATTATAACAGATTCAATTGTGAGCGGATAACAATTTCACACAGAATTCATTAAAGAGGAGAAATTA
CATATGGATAAGAAATACTCAATAGGCTTAGCTATCGGCACAAATAGCGTCGGATGGGCGGTGATCACTG
ATGAATATAAGGTTCCGTCTAAAAAGTTCAAGGTTCTGGGAAATACAGACCGCCACAGTATCAAAAAAAA
TCTTATAGGGGCTCTTTTATTTGACAGTGGAGAGACAGCGGAAGCGACTCGTCTCAAACGGACAGCTCGT
AGAAGGTATACACGTCGGAAGAATCGTATTTGTTATCTACAGGAGATTTTTTCAAATGAGATGGCGAAAG
TAGATGATAGTTTCTTTCATCGACTTGAAGAGTCTTTTTTGGTGGAAGAAGACAAGAAGCATGAACGTCA
TCCTATTTTTGGAAATATAGTAGATGAAGTTGCTTATCATGAGAAATATCCAACTATCTATCATCTGCGA
AAAAAATTGGTAGATTCTACTGATAAAGCGGATTTGCGCTTAATCTATTTGGCCTTAGCGCATATGATTA
AGTTTCGTGGTCATTTTTTGATTGAGGGAGATTTAAATCCTGATAATAGTGATGTGGACAAACTATTTAT
CCAGTTGGTACAAACCTACAATCAATTATTTGAAGAAAACCCTATTAACGCAAGTGGAGTAGATGCTAAA
GCGATTCTTTCTGCACGATTGAGTAAATCAAGACGATTAGAAAATCTCATTGCTCAGCTCCCCGGTGAGA
AGAAAAATGGCTTATTTGGGAATCTCATTGCTTTGTCATTGGGTTTGACCCCTAATTTTAAATCAAATTT
TGATTTGGCAGAAGATGCTAAATTACAGCTTTCAAAAGATACTTACGATGATGATTTAGATAATTTATTG
GCGCAAATTGGAGATCAATATGCTGATTTGTTTTTGGCAGCTAAGAATTTATCAGATGCTATTTTACTTT
CAGATATCCTAAGAGTAAATACTGAAATAACTAAGGCTCCCCTATCAGCTTCAATGATTAAACGCTACGA
TGAACATCATCAAGACTTGACTCTTTTAAAAGCTTTAGTTCGACAACAACTTCCAGAAAAGTATAAAGAA
ATCTTTTTTGATCAATCAAAAAACGGATATGCAGGTTATATTGATGGGGGAGCTAGCCAAGAAGAATTTT
ATAAATTTATCAAACCAATTTTAGAAAAAATGGATGGTACTGAGGAATTATTGGTGAAACTAAATCGTGA
AGATTTGCTGCGCAAGCAACGGACCTTTGACAACGGCTCTATTCCCCATCAAATTCACTTGGGTGAGCTG
CATGCTATTTTGAGAAGACAAGAAGACTTTTATCCATTTTTAAAAGACAATCGTGAGAAGATTGAAAAAA
TCTTGACTTTTCGAATTCCTTATTATGTTGGTCCATTGGCGCGTGGCAATAGTCGTTTTGCATGGATGAC
TCGGAAGTCTGAAGAAACAATTACCCCATGGAATTTTGAAGAAGTTGTCGATAAAGGTGCTTCAGCTCAA
TCATTTATTGAACGCATGACAAACTTTGATAAAAATCTTCCAAATGAAAAAGTACTACCAAAACATAGTT
TGCTTTATGAGTATTTTACGGTTTATAACGAATTGACAAAGGTCAAATATGTTACTGAAGGAATGCGAAA
ACCAGCATTTCTTTCAGGTGAACAGAAGAAAGCCATTGTTGATTTACTCTTCAAAACAAATCGAAAAGTA
ACCGTTAAGCAATTAAAAGAAGATTATTTCAAAAAAATAGAATGTTTTGATAGTGTTGAAATTTCAGGAG
TTGAAGATAGATTTAATGCTTCATTAGGTACCTACCATGATTTGCTAAAAATTATTAAAGATAAAGATTT
TTTGGATAATGAAGAAAATGAAGATATCTTAGAGGATATTGTTTTAACATTGACCTTATTTGAAGATAGG
GAGATGATTGAGGAAAGACTTAAAACATATGCTCACCTCTTTGATGATAAGGTGATGAAACAGCTTAAAC
GTCGCCGTTATACTGGTTGGGGACGTTTGTCTCGAAAATTGATTAATGGTATTAGGGATAAGCAATCTGG
CAAAACAATATTAGATTTTTTGAAATCAGATGGTTTTGCCAATCGCAATTTTATGCAGCTGATCCATGAT
GATAGTTTGACATTTAAAGAAGACATTCAAAAAGCACAAGTGTCTGGACAAGGCGATAGTTTACATGAAC
ATATTGCAAATTTAGCTGGTAGCCCTGCTATTAAAAAAGGTATTTTACAGACTGTAAAAGTTGTTGATGA
ATTGGTCAAAGTAATGGGGCGGCATAAGCCAGAAAATATCGTTATTGAAATGGCACGTGAAAATCAGACA
ACTCAAAAGGGCCAGAAAAATTCGCGAGAGCGTATGAAACGAATCGAAGAAGGTATCAAAGAATTAGGAA
GTCAGATTCTTAAAGAGCATCCTGTTGAAAATACTCAATTGCAAAATGAAAAGCTCTATCTCTATTATCT
CCAAAATGGAAGAGACATGTATGTGGACCAAGAATTAGATATTAATCGTTTAAGTGATTATGATGTCGAT
GCCATTGTTCCACAAAGTTTCCTTAAAGACGATTCAATAGACAATAAGGTCTTAACGCGTTCTGATAAAA
ATCGTGGTAAATCGGATAACGTTCCAAGTGAAGAAGTAGTCAAAAAGATGAAAAACTATTGGAGACAACT
TCTAAACGCCAAGTTAATCACTCAACGTAAGTTTGATAATTTAACGAAAGCTGAACGTGGAGGTTTGAGT
GAACTTGATAAAGCTGGTTTTATCAAACGCCAATTGGTTGAAACTCGCCAAATCACTAAGCATGTGGCAC
AAATTTTGGATAGTCGCATGAATACTAAATACGATGAAAATGATAAACTTATTCGAGAGGTTAAAGTGAT
TACCTTAAAATCTAAATTAGTTTCTGACTTCCGAAAAGATTTCCAATTCTATAAAGTACGTGAGATTAAC
AATTACCATCATGCCCATGATGCGTATCTAAATGCCGTCGTTGGAACTGCTTTGATTAAGAAATATCCAA
AACTTGAATCGGAGTTTGTCTATGGTGATTATAAAGTTTATGATGTTCGTAAAATGATTGCTAAGTCTGA
GCAAGAAATAGGCAAAGCAACCGCAAAATATTTCTTTTACTCTAATATCATGAACTTCTTCAAAACAGAA
ATTACACTTGCAAATGGAGAGATTCGCAAACGCCCTCTAATCGAAACTAATGGGGAAACTGGAGAAATTG
TCTGGGATAAAGGGCGAGATTTTGCCACAGTGCGCAAAGTATTGTCCATGCCCCAAGTCAATATTGTCAA
GAAAACAGAAGTCCAGACAGGCGGATTCTCCAAGGAGTCAATTTTACCAAAAAGAAATTCGGACAAGCTT
ATTGCTCGTAAAAAAGACTGGGATCCAAAAAAATATGGTGGTTTTGATAGTCCAACGGTAGCTTATTCAG
TCCTAGTGGTTGCTAAGGTGGAAAAAGGGAAATCGAAGAAGTTAAAATCCGTTAAAGAGTTACTAGGGAT
CACAATTCTGGAAAGAAGTTCCTTTGAAAAAAATCCGATTGACTTTTTAGAAGCTAAAGGATATAAGGAA
GTTAAAAAAGACTTAATCATTAAACTACCTAAATATAGTCTTTTTGAGTTAGAAAACGGTCGTAAACGGA
TGCTGGCTAGTGCCGGAGAATTACAAAAAGGAAATGAGCTGGCTCTGCCAAGCAAATATGTGAATTTTTT
ATATTTAGCTAGTCATTATGAAAAGTTGAAGGGTAGTCCAGAAGATAACGAACAAAAACAATTGTTTGTG
GAGCAGCATAAGCATTATTTAGATGAGATTATTGAGCAAATCAGTGAATTTTCTAAGCGTGTTATTTTAG
CAGATGCCAATTTAGATAAAGTTCTTAGTGCATATAACAAACATAGAGACAAACCAATACGTGAACAAGC
AGAAAATATTATTCATTTATTTACGTTGACGAATCTTGGAGCTCCCGCTGCTTTTAAATATTTTGATACA
ACAATTGATCGTAAACGATATACGTCTACAAAAGAAGTTTTAGATGCCACTCTTATCCATCAATCCATCA
CTGGTCTTTATGAAACACGCATTGATTTGAGTCAGCTAGGAGGTGACTAATAAAAGCTTGATCAGATCCC
AGCTTTTTTTTGAAGTGCCTGGCAGTAAGTTGAAAAAATTTGAAATAAACTTGGACTATGTTAATAAAAA
AATACAAATTAACGAACAAAAAGATTTGAATTATTATATAATTTAGTTAAAAGCAATTTTAAATGAGGGA
GGTTTCCATATGTTACGCAGCAGCAACGATGTTACGCAGCAGGGCAGTCGCCCTAAAACAAAGTTAGGTG
GCTCAAGTATGGGCATCATTCGCACATGTAGGCTCGGCCCTGACCAAGTCAAATCCATGCGGGCTGCTCT
TGATCTTTTCGGTCGTGAGTTCGGAGACGTAGCCACCTACTCCCAACATCAGCCGGACTCCGATTACCTC
GGGAACTTGCTCCGTAGTAAGACATTCATCGCGCTTGCTGCCTTCGACCAAGAAGCGGTTGTTGGCGCTC
TCGCGGCTTACGTTCTGCCCAAGTTTGAGCAGCCGCGTAGTGAGATCTATATCTATGATCTCGCAGTCTC
CGGCGAGCACCGGAGGCAGGGCATTGCCACCGCGCTCATCAATCTCCTCAAGCATGAGGCCAACGCGCTT
GGTGCTTATGTGATCTACGTGCAAGCAGATTACGGTGACGATCCCGCAGTGGCTCTCTATACAAAGTTGG
GCATACGGGAAGAAGTGATGCACTTTGATATCGACCCAAGTACCGCCACCTAATGACGTCGCCGGAGCGG
TCGAGTTCTGGACCGACCGGCTCGGGTTCTCATGACCAAAATCCCTTAACGTGAGTTTTCGTTCCACTGA
GCGTCAGACCCCGTAGAAAAGATCAAAGGATCTTCTTGAGATCCTTTTTTTCTGCGCGTAATCTGCTGCT
TGCAAACAAAAAAACCACCGCTACCAGCGGTGGTTTGTTTGCCGGATCAAGAGCTACCAACTCTTTTTCC
GAAGGTAACTGGCTTCAGCAGAGCGCAGATACCAAATACTGTTCTTCTAGTGTAGCCGTAGTTAGGCCAC
CACTTCAAGAACTCTGTAGCACCGCCTACATACCTCGCTCTGCTAATCCTGTTACCAGTGGCTGCTGCCA
GTGGCGATAAGTCGTGTCTTACCGGGTTGGACTCAAGACGATAGTTACCGGATAAGGCGCAGCGGTCGGG
CTGAACGGGGGGTTCGTGCACACAGCCCAGCTTGGAGCGAACGACCTACACCGAACTGAGATACCTACAG
CGTGAGCTATGAGAAAGCGCCACGCTTCCCGAAGGGAGAAAGGCGGACAGGTATCCGGTAAGCGGCAGGG
TCGGAACAGGAGAGCGCACGAGGGAGCTTCCAGGGGGAAACGCCTGGTATCTTTATAGTCCTGTCGGGTT
TCGCCACCTCTGACTTGAGCGTCGATTTTTGTGATGCTCGTCAGGGGGGCGGAGCCTATGGAAAAACGCC
AGCAACGCGGCCTTTTTACGGTTCCTGGCCTTTTGCTGGCCTTTTGCTCACATGTTCTTTCCTGCACTAG
ATCCCCGGCAAGTTCATCCTTAGGGTTTTCATATCTCTTAAAAAGTCAATTTCTGCTTGATTAATTTCTT
GTGGATTATTGTTTTTGCGGTTTTTCATTTTTTATCTCCTTGAGTATTGAATTTTTTCTTATATATAAAT
ATATAGCAAAAACTATTTTTGCCAACTTTTTTACAAAAAATTTTTTATTAAAACACTTAGGGCTTTGCTA
AATTCTCTTTTAAAAGAACTTAGTAAAGCCCTATGGATTTAAGAACTGATTATACTTACGTAGTAAAAAT
ACTACAGATATTAATAGTATAGACCATATCAAAATCATAATCAATTTATATTTATCTAAAATTGTAGTCC
ATACAAAATACAAAAAAATTAGGTTTTTCTAAATTCTATTTTAAAAGAACTTAGTAACACCTAATCTCTA
AATTACTTACAAAATTCTAAAATTAGATTTTTAGTTCTTCATATTTCTTTAAAAGTTTTTTAAGAAAATC
TTTTTGATTTTCAAAAATTTCATGCATCATAAAACTAGTAAATTTGGATTTTTTTTTGTAAAAATCATAA
CTTTCTTGGGTTTTAAGTTGAAATCTTAATGGTTTTATTGGATTTTGCCTAGATTTTTTTAACGCCGGAC
TTTCTTTATCTTTTATAAAATTATAAGAATTTTTAATACCATTTTCTATTAAATAATCTTCTTTTATAAG
CCCCTCTTGCAGTGCAGTTGCTAATCTTAAATACTTATACGCTTGAGTTTTTGCTACATCAAAGTCTTTT
ATAAAATCAAGAAAAGTTTTATAACCATCAAATTTATAATATTGATTATCTTTTATTTCTTTTAAAATTT
TAATATTTTCCACCCTGTGGAATATTTCTTTTTTGAAATTGTCATTTAACTTTTCCTTTAGTGTCTTGTA
ATAAGAAATTTTACTTTCATTAATCATTAAATTTTGTTCAACATAAGTATCTATCTTTTTTGTTAAAACT
TTAACAACACGTTTTTTTTCCATAAAAATTTTCCTTTATTTTTGCAACATTTTCCTTAATTGATATAATT
GTTACTATTTTAGATTTTTTAATATCCACTTAAGAATTAATCCCTCACTAGAATATTTTTTATTATAGAA
TTCATATACATGTTTTTCTAAATCTATAAATTTATCAACAATTGCTTTATTATAGGGTGTATCTATCTTT
TCTTTTCTTAATAATCGTCTCATATTCTTTAAATAACAACAAACACTGCCGGTTTTAAACCTAAATTCTA
TGTAATATATTTTTGAAAAAGTATATACATTTTCAACCCCGTTTATTTCATACTTTACAAAAACATTATT
TATTGGTTTTCTATAACCATAGTAAATGCCTAAAAATTTGTCCCCGTCTTTCATAGGATATAGATAAAGT
TTTTGAATCTCTGATTTATCTAATAATTTTTCAAAAAAAATTATACACCGCTTTTGTTTGTTACTAACTA
CTCTATGCAATGCCTTTAATATTTTTGTGTGATATATATTTTTATCACCTTTTTTTTCTTTCAGCAGGAA
GATACTTTCTTTTGGAAATTTAATTTTTTGTTCATTTATTCTTGCAGCCTTAAGTCCGATTTTCATATTT
AATCCTTATATAGCCTTTCTATTTAATTCTTTTAAACTCAATAAACTTTTTTGGTTTTTCATTAGTTCTA
ATAATTCGCAATAATATGTGCAAAACACTTTATTGTATTCTATTTTCTTTTGGTTATTCAAATATTCTTT
TATAATTGGCTTTAGAAGTTCAATATTTACTTCTTTTTTTAGTTGTTCAATAAGGATATTGAAAATGTTT
GTTTTTAAATCTTGATAATTTTGTTGAGAATTTTCTTTTTTTCTTTCAATTGACTTCTCTAATTTACGCT
TTATATTGTTTAAATCGCTATATTTATGACTTTCAATAATAAAATGAGGCTTAAATTTGTAATTTTCGTA
TATTTTTTGGAAACTTGTTTCTAATTGTTTAGAATTATATTCATTTTTTTCAAATTCTTTTTGAGTGTTG
CATAGAATTTCCTTTAATTTTTCTTGTTTTTCTTTCATACAAGATTTAGTAAAATGTATATTTTTATTTT
TTAGTAATTTAATTTCTATTATTTTTATGATTTTAAGTATTTTGATTATATTATCTTNNNNNATATTTAA
ATTGAATAAAATTGTAAGAAAAATTGAAAGAATTTTTTTACATAAAAAGTTACATTTATTGAAGTAA
Features (pLannotate 1.2.2; 10 found; start..end, strand, type, name):
   1155..1229    +  ncRNA          AAC AAD leader: Accession: RF02912 - putative aminoglycoside riboswitch / attI site
   1787..2866    -  CDS            lacI: LACI_ECOLI - Experimental evidence at protein level: Swiss-Prot protein existence level 1. Repressor of the lactose operon. Binds allolactose as an inducer. From Escherichia coli (strain K12).
   2996..3100    -  CDS            fliD (fragment): FLID_BORBU - Protein inferred from homology: Swiss-Prot protein existence level 3. Required for the morphogenesis and for the elongation of the flagellar filament by facilitating polymerization of the flagellin monomers at the tip of growing filament. Forms a capping structure, which prevents flagellin subunits (transported through the central channel of the flagellum) from leaking out without polymerization at the distal end (By similarity). From Borrelia burgdorferi (strain ATCC 35210 / B31 / CIP 102532 / DSM 4680).
   3119..3161    +  promoter       T5 promoter: bacteriophage T5 promoter for E. coli RNA polymerase, with embedded lac operator
   3169..3189    +  protein_bind   lac operator (fragment): The lac repressor binds to the lac operator to inhibit transcription in E. coli. This inhibition can be relieved by adding lactose or isopropyl-β-D-thiogalactopyranoside (IPTG). lac repressor encoded by lacI
   3224..7328    +  CDS            dCas9 (fragment): catalytically dead mutant of the Cas9 endonuclease from the Streptococcus pyogenes Type II CRISPR/Cas system RNA-guided DNA-binding protein that lacks endonuclease activity due to the D10A mutation in the RuvC catalytic domain and the H840A mutation in the HNH catalytic domain
   7338..7463    +  CDS            hslU (fragment): HSLU_BORBU - Protein inferred from homology: Swiss-Prot protein existence level 3. ATPase subunit of a proteasome-like degradation complex; this subunit has chaperone activity. The binding of ATP and its subsequent hydrolysis by HslU are essential for unfolding of protein substrates subsequently hydrolyzed by HslV. HslU recognizes the N-terminal part of its protein substrates and unfolds these before they are guided to HslV for hydrolysis. From Borrelia burgdorferi (strain ATCC 35210 / B31 / CIP 102532 / DSM 4680).
   7500..8033    +  CDS            GmR: gentamycin acetyltransferase; aacC1; confers resistance to gentamycin
   8035..8081    +  CDS            BleoR (fragment): antibiotic-binding protein; Sh ble from Streptoalloteichus hindustanus; confers resistance to bleomycin, phleomycin, and Zeocin™
   8156..8744    +  rep_origin     ori: high-copy-number ColE1/pMB1/pBR322/pUC origin of replication
