[The description below was written by a language model from this plasmid's Addgene catalogue record and pLannotate feature annotations shown in this document.]
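Description:
pBbdCas9G(-10TC)_arr2 is an empty, all-in-one CRISPR interference shuttle vector for Borrelia burgdorferi, intended as the parental plasmid into which a guide RNA is cloned to knock down a chosen gene. It is derived from the pBbdCas9G(-10TC) backbone and is about 11 kb. In E. coli it replicates from a high-copy ColE1/pUC-type origin and is selected with gentamicin through the annotated aacC1 gentamicin acetyltransferase gene. The record also lists rifampicin as a selectable marker and arr2 as a backbone modification. However, the automated feature table does not annotate an arr2 coding sequence, nor any Borrelia replication functions, so it covers only part of the plasmid.

The functional core is a catalytically dead Streptococcus pyogenes Cas9 (D10A/H840A), which binds DNA under guide RNA direction without cutting and blocks transcription of the target. dCas9 sits downstream of a T5 promoter with lac operator sequences, matching the PpQE30 promoter in the catalogue entry. A divergently oriented lacI gene supplies the Lac repressor, making dCas9 expression IPTG-inducible. The "-10TC" in the name suggests a change to the promoter's -10 element, though the record does not explain it. PflaB, a B. burgdorferi flagellin promoter, is also listed, but the record does not say which gene(s) it drives. Short matches to the Borrelia fliD and hslU genes flank lacI and dCas9 and probably reflect native Borrelia regulatory sequence rather than expressed proteins; the small BleoR fragment is likewise likely a cloning remnant. No guide RNA scaffold is annotated, and the cloning sites are recorded as unknown.

The vector is used for selective, inducible downregulation of gene expression in B. burgdorferi once a guide is inserted.
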