Addgene plasmid #149585: pBbdCas9G(-10TC)_arr2
Purpose: (Empty Backbone) parental, all-in-one CRISPRi vector for B. burgdorferi, parental for gRNA cloning
Depositing lab: Christine Jacobs-Wagner. Depositing organization: Stanford University. Publication: A CRISPR interference platform for selective downregulation of gene expression in Borrelia burgdorferi. Takacs CN, Scott M, Chang Y, Kloos ZA, Irnov I, Rosa PA, Liu J, Jacobs-Wagner C. Appl Environ Microbiol. 2020 Nov 30. pii: AEM.02519-20. doi: 10.1128/AEM.02519-20. PubMed 33257311.
Backbone
  Vector backbone: pBbdCas9G(-10TC)
  Backbone manufacturer: CJW lab
  Modifications to backbone: dCas9, lacI, arr2
  Vector type: Bacterial Expression, CRISPR
  Selectable markers: Rifampicin
Growth in bacteria
  Bacterial resistance: Gentamicin, 10 μg/mL
  Growth temperature: 30°C
  Growth strain: NEB 5-alpha F' Iq
  Copy number: High Copy
Gene/Insert
  Gene/Insert name: None
  Promoter: PflaB, PpQE30
  Cloning method: Restriction Enzyme; 5′ cloning site Unknown (unknown if destroyed); 3′ cloning site Unknown (unknown if destroyed)
  Sequencing primers: 5′ Unknown
Terms and licenses: Academic/Nonprofit Terms; Industry Terms: Not Available to Industry
How to cite: pBbdCas9G(-10TC)_arr2 was a gift from Christine Jacobs-Wagner (Addgene plasmid # 149585 ; http://n2t.net/addgene:149585 ; RRID:Addgene_149585)
